LOCUS       Exported 3596 bp ds-DNA circular SYN 13-MAY-2021
DEFINITION  Template for C-terminal PCR tagging of mammalian genes (without
            selection) with Dronpa3.
ACCESSION   .
VERSION     .
KEYWORDS    pMaCTag-16
SOURCE      synthetic DNA construct
  ORGANISM  synthetic DNA construct
REFERENCE   1 (bases 1 to 3596)
  AUTHORS   Fueller J, Herbst K, Meurer M, Gubicza K, Kurtulmus B, Knopf JD,
            Kirrmaier D, Buchmuller BC, Pereira G, Lemberg MK, Knop M
  TITLE     CRISPR-Cas12a-assisted PCR tagging of mammalian genes.
  JOURNAL   J Cell Biol. 2020 Jun 1;219(6). pii: 151766. doi:
            10.1083/jcb.201910210.
  PUBMED    32406907
REFERENCE   2 (bases 1 to 3596)
  AUTHORS   .
  TITLE     Direct Submission
  JOURNAL   Exported May 13, 2021 from SnapGene Server 1.1.58
            http://www.snapgene.com
FEATURES             Location/Qualifiers
     source          1..3596
                     /organism="synthetic DNA construct"
                     /mol_type="other DNA"
     CDS             64..738
                     /codon_start=1
                     /product="photoswitchable Dronpa-Green3 fluorescent
                     protein"
                     /label=Dronpa-Green3
                     /translation="VSVIKPDMKIKLRMEGAVNGHPFAIEGVGLGKPFEGKQSMDLKVK
                     EGGPLPFAYDILTTVFCYGNRVFAKYPENIVDYFKQSFPEGYSWERSMNYEDGGICNAT
                     NDITLDGDCYIYEIRFDGVNFPANGPVMQKRTVKWEPSTEKLYVRDGVLKGDINAALSL
                     EGGGHYRCDFKTTYKAKKVVQLPDYHFVDHHIEIKSHDKDYSNVNLHEHAEAHSELPRQ
                     AK"
     polyA_signal    745..866
                     /label=SV40 poly(A) signal
                     /note="SV40 polyadenylation signal"
     primer_bind     complement(782..801)
                     /label=SV40pA-R
                     /note="SV40 polyA, reverse primer"
     primer_bind     836..855
                     /label=EBV-rev
                     /note="SV40 polyA terminator, reverse primer"
     protein_bind    873..906
                     /label=loxP
                     /bound_moiety="Cre recombinase"
                     /note="Cre-mediated recombination occurs in the 8-bp core
                     sequence (GCATACAT)."
     promoter        913..1153
                     /label=U6 promoter
                     /note="RNA polymerase III promoter for human U6 snRNA"
     primer_bind     913..933
                     /label=hU6-F
                     /note="Human U6 promoter, forward primer"
     primer_bind     1084..1103
                     /label=LKO.1 5'
                     /note="Human U6 promoter, forward primer"
     protein_bind    1163..1196
                     /label=loxP
                     /bound_moiety="Cre recombinase"
                     /note="Cre-mediated recombination occurs in the 8-bp core
                     sequence (GCATACAT)."
     primer_bind     complement(1233..1252)
                     /label=T7
                     /note="T7 promoter, forward primer"
     promoter        complement(1234..1252)
                     /label=T7 promoter
                     /note="promoter for bacteriophage T7 RNA polymerase"
     primer_bind     complement(1339..1356)
                     /label=L4440
                     /note="L4440 vector, forward primer"
     rep_origin      complement(1510..2098)
                     /direction=LEFT
                     /label=ori
                     /note="high-copy-number ColE1/pMB1/pBR322/pUC origin of
                     replication"
     primer_bind     complement(1590..1609)
                     /label=pBR322ori-F
                     /note="pBR322 origin, forward primer"
     CDS             complement(2269..3129)
                     /codon_start=1
                     /gene="bla"
                     /product="beta-lactamase"
                     /label=AmpR
                     /note="confers resistance to ampicillin, carbenicillin, and
                     related antibiotics"
                     /translation="MSIQHFRVALIPFFAAFCLPVFAHPETLVKVKDAEDQLGARVGYI
                     ELDLNSGKILESFRPEERFPMMSTFKVLLCGAVLSRIDAGQEQLGRRIHYSQNDLVEYS
                     PVTEKHLTDGMTVRELCSAAITMSDNTAANLLLTTIGGPKELTAFLHNMGDHVTRLDRW
                     EPELNEAIPNDERDTTMPVAMATTLRKLLTGELLTLASRQQLIDWMEADKVAGPLLRSA
                     LPAGWFIADKSGAGERGSRGIIAALGPDGKPSRIVVIYTTGSQATMDERNRQIAEIGAS
                     LIKHW"
     primer_bind     2892..2911
                     /label=Amp-R
                     /note="Ampicillin resistance gene, reverse primer"
     promoter        complement(3130..3234)
                     /gene="bla"
                     /label=AmpR promoter
     primer_bind     3302..3320
                     /label=pBRforEco
                     /note="pBR322 vectors, upsteam of EcoRI site, forward
                     primer"
     primer_bind     complement(3358..3380)
                     /label=pGEX 3'
                     /note="pGEX vectors, reverse primer"
     primer_bind     3480..3499
                     /label=pRS-marker
                     /note="pRS vectors, use to sequence yeast selectable
                     marker"
     promoter        3580..2
                     /label=SP6 promoter
                     /note="promoter for bacteriophage SP6 RNA polymerase"
     primer_bind     3580..1
                     /label=SP6
                     /note="SP6 promoter, forward primer"
ORIGIN
        1 gaacgcggcc gccagctgaa gcttcgtacg tcaggtggag gaggtagtgg cggaggcgga
       61 tccgtgagtg tgattaaacc agacatgaag atcaagctgc gtatggaagg cgctgtaaat
      121 ggacacccgt tcgcgattga aggagttggc cttgggaagc ctttcgaggg aaaacagagt
      181 atggacctta aagtcaaaga aggcggacct ctgcctttcg cctatgacat cttgacaact
      241 gtgttctgtt acggcaacag ggtattcgcc aaatacccag aaaatatagt agactatttc
      301 aagcagtcgt ttcctgaggg ctactcttgg gaacgaagca tgaattacga agacgggggc
      361 atttgtaacg cgacaaacga cataaccctg gatggtgact gttatatcta tgaaattcga
      421 tttgatggtg tgaactttcc tgccaatggt ccagttatgc agaagaggac tgtgaaatgg
      481 gagccatcca ctgagaaatt gtatgtgcgt gatggagtgc tgaagggtga tattaacgcg
      541 gctctgtcgc ttgaaggagg tggccattac cgatgtgact tcaaaactac ttataaagct
      601 aagaaggttg tccagttgcc agactatcac tttgtggacc accacattga gattaaaagc
      661 cacgacaaag attacagtaa tgttaatctg catgagcacg ccgaagcgca ttctgagctg
      721 ccgaggcagg ccaagtgaac tagtaacttg tttattgcag cttataatgg ttacaaataa
      781 agcaatagca tcacaaattt cacaaataaa gcattttttt cactgcattc tagttgtggt
      841 ttgtccaaac tcatcaatgt atcttagtcg atataacttc gtatagcata cattatacga
      901 agttatgtcg aggagggcct atttcccatg attccttcat atttgcatat acgatacaag
      961 gctgttagag agataattgg aattaatttg actgtaaaca caaagatatt agtacaaaat
     1021 acgtgacgta gaaagtaata atttcttggg tagtttgcag ttttaaaatt atgttttaaa
     1081 atggactatc atatgcttac cgtaacttga aagtatttcg atttcttggc tttatatatc
     1141 ttgtggaaag gacgaaacac cgataacttc gtatagcata cattatacga agttatggta
     1201 ccgatgcagc tagcccgcgg atctgccggt ctccctatag tgagtcgtat taatttcgat
     1261 aagccaggtt aacctgcatt aatgaatcgg ccaacgcgcg gggagaggcg gtttgcgtat
     1321 tgggcgctct tccgcttcct cgctcactga ctcgctgcgc tcggtcgttc ggctgcggcg
     1381 agcggtatca gctcactcaa aggcggtaat acggttatcc acagaatcag gggataacgc
     1441 aggaaagaac atgtgagcaa aaggccagca aaaggccagg aaccgtaaaa aggccgcgtt
     1501 gctggcgttt ttccataggc tccgcccccc tgacgagcat cacaaaaatc gacgctcaag
     1561 tcagaggtgg cgaaacccga caggactata aagataccag gcgtttcccc ctggaagctc
     1621 cctcgtgcgc tctcctgttc cgaccctgcc gcttaccgga tacctgtccg cctttctccc
     1681 ttcgggaagc gtggcgcttt ctcaatgctc acgctgtagg tatctcagtt cggtgtaggt
     1741 cgttcgctcc aagctgggct gtgtgcacga accccccgtt cagcccgacc gctgcgcctt
     1801 atccggtaac tatcgtcttg agtccaaccc ggtaagacac gacttatcgc cactggcagc
     1861 agccactggt aacaggatta gcagagcgag gtatgtaggc ggtgctacag agttcttgaa
     1921 gtggtggcct aactacggct acactagaag gacagtattt ggtatctgcg ctctgctgaa
     1981 gccagttacc ttcggaaaaa gagttggtag ctcttgatcc ggcaaacaaa ccaccgctgg
     2041 tagcggtggt ttttttgttt gcaagcagca gattacgcgc agaaaaaaag gatctcaaga
     2101 agatcctttg atcttttcta cggggtctga cgctcagtgg aacgaaaact cacgttaagg
     2161 gattttggtc atgagattat caaaaaggat cttcacctag atccttttaa attaaaaatg
     2221 aagttttaaa tcaatctaaa gtatatatga gtaaacttgg tctgacagtt accaatgctt
     2281 aatcagtgag gcacctatct cagcgatctg tctatttcgt tcatccatag ttgcctgact
     2341 ccccgtcgtg tagataacta cgatacggga gggcttacca tctggcccca gtgctgcaat
     2401 gataccgcga gacccacgct caccggctcc agatttatca gcaataaacc agccagccgg
     2461 aagggccgag cgcagaagtg gtcctgcaac tttatccgcc tccatccagt ctattaattg
     2521 ttgccgggaa gctagagtaa gtagttcgcc agttaatagt ttgcgcaacg ttgttgccat
     2581 tgctacaggc atcgtggtgt cacgctcgtc gtttggtatg gcttcattca gctccggttc
     2641 ccaacgatca aggcgagtta catgatcccc catgttgtgc aaaaaagcgg ttagctcctt
     2701 cggtcctccg atcgttgtca gaagtaagtt ggccgcagtg ttatcactca tggttatggc
     2761 agcactgcat aattctctta ctgtcatgcc atccgtaaga tgcttttctg tgactggtga
     2821 gtactcaacc aagtcattct gagaatagtg tatgcggcga ccgagttgct cttgcccggc
     2881 gtcaatacgg gataataccg cgccacatag cagaacttta aaagtgctca tcattggaaa
     2941 acgttcttcg gggcgaaaac tctcaaggat cttaccgctg ttgagatcca gttcgatgta
     3001 acccactcgt gcacccaact gatcttcagc atcttttact ttcaccagcg tttctgggtg
     3061 agcaaaaaca ggaaggcaaa atgccgcaaa aaagggaata agggcgacac ggaaatgttg
     3121 aatactcata ctcttccttt ttcaatatta ttgaagcatt tatcagggtt attgtctcat
     3181 gagcggatac atatttgaat gtatttagaa aaataaacaa ataggggttc cgcgcacatt
     3241 tccccgaaaa gtgccacctg acgtctaaga aaccattatt atcatgacat taacctataa
     3301 aaataggcgt atcacgaggc cctttcgtct cgcgcgtttc ggtgatgacg gtgaaaacct
     3361 ctgacacatg cagctcccgg agacggtcac agcttgtctg taagcggatg ccgggagcag
     3421 acaagcccgt cagggcgcgt cagcgggtgt tggcgggtgt cggggctggc ttaactatgc
     3481 ggcatcagag cagattgtac tgagagtgca ccatatggac atattgtcgt tagaacgcgg
     3541 ctacaattaa tacataacct tatgtatcat acacatacga tttaggtgac actata
//
