>Addgene plasmid #119995 | pMaCTag-16 | addgene full sequence | sequence record 232517 | Addgene NGS Result
ATTTAGGTGACACTATAGAACGCGGCCGCCAGCTGAAGCTTCGTACGTCAGGTGGAGGAGGTAGTGGCGG
AGGCGGATCCGTGAGTGTGATTAAACCAGACATGAAGATCAAGCTGCGTATGGAAGGCGCTGTAAATGGA
CACCCGTTCGCGATTGAAGGAGTTGGCCTTGGGAAGCCTTTCGAGGGAAAACAGAGTATGGACCTTAAAG
TCAAAGAAGGCGGACCTCTGCCTTTCGCCTATGACATCTTGACAACTGTGTTCTGTTACGGCAACAGGGT
ATTCGCCAAATACCCAGAAAATATAGTAGACTATTTCAAGCAGTCGTTTCCTGAGGGCTACTCTTGGGAA
CGAAGCATGAATTACGAAGACGGGGGCATTTGTAACGCGACAAACGACATAACCCTGGATGGTGACTGTT
ATATCTATGAAATTCGATTTGATGGTGTGAACTTTCCTGCCAATGGTCCAGTTATGCAGAAGAGGACTGT
GAAATGGGAGCCATCCACTGAGAAATTGTATGTGCGTGATGGAGTGCTGAAGGGTGATATTAACGCGGCT
CTGTCGCTTGAAGGAGGTGGCCATTACCGATGTGACTTCAAAACTACTTATAAAGCTAAGAAGGTTGTCC
AGTTGCCAGACTATCACTTTGTGGACCACCACATTGAGATTAAAAGCCACGACAAAGATTACAGTAATGT
TAATCTGCATGAGCACGCCGAAGCGCATTCTGAGCTGCCGAGGCAGGCCAAGTGAACTAGTAACTTGTTT
ATTGCAGCTTATAATGGTTACAAATAAAGCAATAGCATCACAAATTTCACAAATAAAGCATTTTTTTCAC
TGCATTCTAGTTGTGGTTTGTCCAAACTCATCAATGTATCTTAGTCGATATAACTTCGTATAGCATACAT
TATACGAAGTTATGTCGAGGAGGGCCTATTTCCCATGATTCCTTCATATTTGCATATACGATACAAGGCT
GTTAGAGAGATAATTGGAATTAATTTGACTGTAAACACAAAGATATTAGTACAAAATACGTGACGTAGAA
AGTAATAATTTCTTGGGTAGTTTGCAGTTTTAAAATTATGTTTTAAAATGGACTATCATATGCTTACCGT
AACTTGAAAGTATTTCGATTTCTTGGCTTTATATATCTTGTGGAAAGGACGAAACACCGATAACTTCGTA
TAGCATACATTATACGAAGTTATGGTACCGATGCAGCTAGCCCGCGGATCTGCCGGTCTCCCTATAGTGA
GTCGTATTAATTTCGATAAGCCAGGTTAACCTGCATTAATGAATCGGCCAACGCGCGGGGAGAGGCGGTT
TGCGTATTGGGCGCTCTTCCGCTTCCTCGCTCACTGACTCGCTGCGCTCGGTCGTTCGGCTGCGGCGAGC
GGTATCAGCTCACTCAAAGGCGGTAATACGGTTATCCACAGAATCAGGGGATAACGCAGGAAAGAACATG
TGAGCAAAAGGCCAGCAAAAGGCCAGGAACCGTAAAAAGGCCGCGTTGCTGGCGTTTTTCCATAGGCTCC
GCCCCCCTGACGAGCATCACAAAAATCGACGCTCAAGTCAGAGGTGGCGAAACCCGACAGGACTATAAAG
ATACCAGGCGTTTCCCCCTGGAAGCTCCCTCGTGCGCTCTCCTGTTCCGACCCTGCCGCTTACCGGATAC
CTGTCCGCCTTTCTCCCTTCGGGAAGCGTGGCGCTTTCTCATAGCTCACGCTGTAGGTATCTCAGTTCGG
TGTAGGTCGTTCGCTCCAAGCTGGGCTGTGTGCACGAACCCCCCGTTCAGCCCGACCGCTGCGCCTTATC
CGGTAACTATCGTCTTGAGTCCAACCCGGTAAGACACGACTTATCGCCACTGGCAGCAGCCACTGGTAAC
AGGATTAGCAGAGCGAGGTATGTAGGCGGTGCTACAGAGTTCTTGAAGTGGTGGCCTAACTACGGCTACA
CTAGAAGAACAGTATTTGGTATCTGCGCTCTGCTGAAGCCAGTTACCTTCGGAAAAAGAGTTGGTAGCTC
TTGATCCGGCAAACAAACCACCGCTGGTAGCGGTGGTTTTTTTGTTTGCAAGCAGCAGATTACGCGCAGA
AAAAAAGGATCTCAAGAAGATCCTTTGATCTTTTCTACGGGGTCTGACGCTCAGTGGAACGAAAACTCAC
GTTAAGGGATTTTGGTCATGAGATTATCAAAAAGGATCTTCACCTAGATCCTTTTAAATTAAAAATGAAG
TTTTAAATCAATCTAAAGTATATATGAGTAAACTTGGTCTGACAGTTACCAATGCTTAATCAGTGAGGCA
CCTATCTCAGCGATCTGTCTATTTCGTTCATCCATAGTTGCCTGACTCCCCGTCGTGTAGATAACTACGA
TACGGGAGGGCTTACCATCTGGCCCCAGTGCTGCAATGATACCGCGAGACCCACGCTCACCGGCTCCAGA
TTTATCAGCAATAAACCAGCCAGCCGGAAGGGCCGAGCGCAGAAGTGGTCCTGCAACTTTATCCGCCTCC
ATCCAGTCTATTAATTGTTGCCGGGAAGCTAGAGTAAGTAGTTCGCCAGTTAATAGTTTGCGCAACGTTG
TTGCCATTGCTACAGGCATCGTGGTGTCACGCTCGTCGTTTGGTATGGCTTCATTCAGCTCCGGTTCCCA
ACGATCAAGGCGAGTTACATGATCCCCCATGTTGTGCAAAAAAGCGGTTAGCTCCTTCGGTCCTCCGATC
GTTGTCAGAAGTAAGTTGGCCGCAGTGTTATCACTCATGGTTATGGCAGCACTGCATAATTCTCTTACTG
TCATGCCATCCGTAAGATGCTTTTCTGTGACTGGTGAGTACTCAACCAAGTCATTCTGAGAATAGTGTAT
GCGGCGACCGAGTTGCTCTTGCCCGGCGTCAATACGGGATAATACCGCGCCACATAGCAGAACTTTAAAA
GTGCTCATCATTGGAAAACGTTCTTCGGGGCGAAAACTCTCAAGGATCTTACCGCTGTTGAGATCCAGTT
CGATGTAACCCACTCGTGCACCCAACTGATCTTCAGCATCTTTTACTTTCACCAGCGTTTCTGGGTGAGC
AAAAACAGGAAGGCAAAATGCCGCAAAAAAGGGAATAAGGGCGACACGGAAATGTTGAATACTCATACTC
TTCCTTTTTCAATATTATTGAAGCATTTATCAGGGTTATTGTCTCATGAGCGGATACATATTTGAATGTA
TTTAGAAAAATAAACAAATAGGGGTTCCGCGCACATTTCCCCGAAAAGTGCCACCTGACGTCTAAGAAAC
CATTATTATCATGACATTAACCTATAAAAATAGGCGTATCACGAGGCCCTTTCGTCTCGCGCGTTTCGGT
GATGACGGTGAAAACCTCTGACACATGCAGCTCCCGGAGACGGTCACAGCTTGTCTGTAAGCGGATGCCG
GGAGCAGACAAGCCCGTCAGGGCGCGTCAGCGGGTGTTGGCGGGTGTCGGGGCTGGCTTAACTATGCGGC
ATCAGAGCAGATTGTACTGAGAGTGCACCATATGGACATATTGTCGTTAGAACGCGGCTACAATTAATAC
ATAACCTTATGTATCATACACATACG
Features (pLannotate 1.2.2; 13 found; start..end, strand, type, name):
      1..19      +  promoter       SP6 promoter: promoter for bacteriophage SP6 RNA polymerase
     81..753     +  CDS            Dronpa-Green3 (fragment): photoswitchable Dronpa-Green3 fluorescent protein
    762..883     +  polyA_signal   SV40 poly(A) signal: SV40 polyadenylation signal
    890..923     +  protein_bind   loxP: Cre-mediated recombination occurs in the 8-bp core sequence (GCATACAT). Cre recombinase
    930..1170    +  promoter       U6 promoter: RNA polymerase III promoter for human U6 snRNA
   1180..1213    +  protein_bind   loxP: Cre-mediated recombination occurs in the 8-bp core sequence (GCATACAT). Cre recombinase
   1251..1269    -  promoter       T7 promoter: promoter for bacteriophage T7 RNA polymerase
   1291..1344    -  CDS            lacI (fragment): lac repressor; lacI; The lac repressor binds to the lac operator to inhibit transcription in E. coli. This inhibition can be relieved by adding lactose or isopropyl-β-D-thiogalactopyranoside (IPTG).
   1527..2115    -  rep_origin     ori: high-copy-number ColE1/pMB1/pBR322/pUC origin of replication
   2286..3146    -  CDS            AmpR: β-lactamase; bla; confers resistance to ampicillin, carbenicillin, and related antibiotics
   3147..3251    -  promoter       AmpR promoter: bla
   3346..3381    +  CDS            rop (fragment): Rop protein, which maintains plasmids at low copy number; rop
   3483..3534    +  misc_feature   bom (fragment): basis of mobility region from pBR322
