[The description below was written by a language model from this plasmid's Addgene catalogue record, the feature table of its GenBank file and pLannotate feature annotations shown in this document.]
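Description:
pMaCTag-16 is a 3.6 kb PCR-template plasmid built on the pFA6a backbone. It is not meant to be transfected as an expression vector, but to serve as the template from which a tagging cassette is amplified for C-terminal tagging of endogenous mammalian genes in the CRISPR-Cas12a-assisted PCR tagging method. It is maintained in E. coli through a high-copy ColE1/pUC-type origin and an ampicillin resistance gene (bla) driven by its own promoter. Short remnants of lacI, rop and the pBR322 bom region detected in the backbone are non-functional fragments. SP6 and T7 phage promoters flank the cassette and serve mainly as sequencing primer sites.

The cassette begins with a promoterless coding sequence for Dronpa3 (annotated as Dronpa-Green3), a photoswitchable green fluorescent protein, cloned between BamHI and SpeI sites and followed by an SV40 polyadenylation signal. No promoter is needed because the tag is intended to be fused in frame to the 3′ end of a chromosomal gene and expressed under that gene's own regulation. Downstream lies a human U6 RNA polymerase III promoter flanked by two loxP sites. In this system, gene-specific tagging oligos supply the homology arms, and the reverse oligo adds the Cas12a crRNA sequence, so that the PCR product carries a U6-driven crRNA gene directing cleavage at the target locus. The loxP sites would in principle allow Cre-mediated removal of the U6 element after integration, although the record does not say so. This version carries no mammalian selection marker, so tagged cells must be identified by fluorescence or other screening. The human species entry reflects the intended host rather than the origin of the tag.
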