Addgene plasmid #119995: pMaCTag-16
Purpose: Template for C-terminal PCR tagging of mammalian genes (without selection) with Dronpa3
Depositing lab: Michael Knop. Depositing organization: Universitaet Heidelberg. Publication: CRISPR-Cas12a-assisted PCR tagging of mammalian genes. Fueller J, Herbst K, Meurer M, Gubicza K, Kurtulmus B, Knopf JD, Kirrmaier D, Buchmuller BC, Pereira G, Lemberg MK, Knop M. J Cell Biol. 2020 Jun 1;219(6). pii: 151766. doi: 10.1083/jcb.201910210. PubMed 32406907.
Backbone
  Vector backbone: pFA6a
  Backbone size w/o insert (bp): 2412
  Vector type: PCR Template
Growth in bacteria
  Bacterial resistance: Ampicillin, 100 μg/mL
  Growth temperature: 37°C
  Growth strain: DH5alpha
  Copy number: High Copy
Gene/Insert
  Gene/Insert name: Dronpa3
  Species: H. sapiens (human)
  Promoter: None
  Tag / fusion protein: Dronpa3 (C terminal on backbone)
  Cloning method: Restriction Enzyme; 5′ cloning site BamHI (not destroyed); 3′ cloning site SpeI (not destroyed)
  Sequencing primers: 5′ SP6; 3′ AAACCACAACTAGAATGCAGTG
Terms and licenses: Academic/Nonprofit Terms; Industry Terms: Not Available to Industry
Depositor comments: Template plasmid for C-terminal PCR tagging of mammalian genes. For M1 and M2 tagging oligo design please visit www.pcr-tagging.com Please visit https://www.biorxiv.org/content/early/2018/11/20/473876 for BioRxiv preprint
How to cite: pMaCTag-16 was a gift from Michael Knop (Addgene plasmid # 119995 ; http://n2t.net/addgene:119995 ; RRID:Addgene_119995)
